>Addgene plasmid #152914 | pGBW-m4134339 | depositor full sequence | sequence record 295926 | Full Sequence
CACCATGTCACTGGAGAACGTTGCTTTCAATGTAGTGAACAAGGGGCACTTTGACGGACAGCAAGGCGAA
GTGCCGGTCAGTATCATAAATAATACGGTGTACACCAAAGTCGATGGTGTTGACGTGGAGTTATTTGAAA
ACAAGACAACTTTGCCTGTCAATGTGGCCTTCGAGCTGTGGGCAAAACGCAACATTAAGCCAGTACCCGA
AGTGAAAATCCTCAACAATCTTGGCGTTGATATTGCCGCAAACACTGTTATCTGGGATTATAAGCGAGAT
GCGCCTGCCCATATATCCACCATTGGAGTGTGTTCTATGACAGACATCGCTAAAAAGCCCACCGAGACAA
TTTGCGCGCCACTCACGGTATTCTTTGACGGGAGGGTCGACGGTCAGGTGGATCTGTTTAGAAATGCCCG
TAACGGCGTACTTATTACTGAAGGAAGCGTGAAAGGCCTACAGCCCAGTGTTGGGCCGAAGCAAGCAAGC
CTAAATGGAGTCACACTGATCGGAGAGGCTGTGAAAACCCAGTTCAACTACTATAAGAAGGTCGACGGCG
TGGTTCAGCAGCTGCCTGAGACATACTTTACCCAATCGCGGAATCTGCAAGAATTTAAGCCCAGATCCCA
GATGGAGATTGACTTCTTGGAACTGGCCATGGATGAGTTCATCGAACGGTATAAGCTCGAGGGCTACGCC
TTCGAGCACATAGTTTATGGGGATTTTTCTCATTCACAGTTAGGCGGTCTGCACTTGCTCATCGGATTAG
CGAAACGCTTTAAAGAGAGCCCATTCGAACTTGAAGACTTTATCCCAATGGACTCAACTGTGAAGAATTA
CTTCATAACTGACGCTCAGACAGGGTCCAGCAAGTGCGTCTGTTCTGTTATTGATTTGCTACTTGATGAT
TTCGTGGAGATTATTAAATCACAGGACCTGTCCGTGGTTTCGAAGGTCGTGAAAGTAACCATCGACTATA
CGGAAATTAGTTTCATGCTTTGGTGTAAGGATGGCCATGTGGAGACATTTTATCCTAAGCTCCAGGAAAA
CCTTTACTTTCAGTCGGGACGGCGAATCCCGGGGCTGATAAATCCCTGGAAAAGGAGATGGAAGAAGAAC
TTTATTGCAGTGTCTGCGGCTAACCGGTTCAAAAAGATCAGTTCAAGCGGCGCCCTAGATTACGACATTC
CTACGACCGCCTCCGAGAATCTCTATTTCCAGGGTGAATTTGGCTTGGCACAACATGACGAGGCCGTCGA
TAACAAGTTTAATAAAGAACAGCAGAACGCTTTCTATGAGATCCTTCACTTACCAAATCTGAACGAAGAG
CAACGCAACGCTTTCATTCAGAGCCTGAAAGACGATCCCTCGCAGTCTGCAAATCTCCTGGCCGAAGCCA
AGAAGCTGAATGACGCACAGGCTCCAAAAGTTGATAACAAGTTTAACAAGGAGCAGCAGAATGCTTTCTA
CGAGATATTGCACCTTCCTAATCTGAATGAGGAACAAAGAAATGCATTTATCCAGTCCCTAAAAGACGAT
CCATCACAGAGTGCCAACCTGCTTGCGGAAGCCAAAAAGCTCAATGATGCCCAGGCCCCGAAAGTAGACG
CGAACCATCAATAAGCTAGCTTGACTGACTGAGATACAGCGTACCTTCAGCTCACAGACATGATAAGATA
CATTGATGAGTTTGGACAAACCACAACTAGAATGCAGTGAAAAAAATGCTTTATTTGTGAAATTTGTGAT
GCTATTGCTTTATTTGTAACCATTATAAGCTGCAATAAACAAGTTAACAACAACAATTGCATTCATTTTA
TGTTTCAGGTTCAGGGGGAGGTGTGGGAGGTTTTTTAAAGCAAGTAAAACCTCTACAAATGTGGTATTGG
CCCATCTCTATCGGTATCGTAGCATAACCCCTTGGGGCCTCTAAACGGGTCTTGAGGGGTTTTTTGTGCC
CCTCGGGCCGGATTGCTATCTACCGGCATTGGCGCAGAAAAAAATGCCTGATGCGACGCTGCGCGTCTTA
TACTCCCACATATGCCAGATTCAGCAACGGATACGGCTTCCCCAACTTGCCCACTTCCATACGTGTCCTC
CTTACCAGAAATTTATCCTTAAGGTCGTCAGCTATCCTGCAGGCGATCTCTCGATTTCGATCAAGACATT
CCTTTAATGGTCTTTTCTGGACACCACTAGGGGTCAGAAGTAGTTCATCAAACTTTCTTCCCTCCCTAAT
CTCATTGGTTACCTTGGGCTATCGAAACTTAATTAACCAGTCAAGTCAGCTACTTGGCGAGATCGACTTG
TCTGGGTTTCGACTACGCTCAGAATTGCGTCAGTCAAGTTCGATCTGGTCCTTGCTATTGCACCCGTTCT
CCGATTACGAGTTTCATTTAAATCATGTGAGCAAAAGGCCAGCAAAAGGCCAGGAACCGTAAAAAGGCCG
CGTTGCTGGCGTTTTTCCATAGGCTCCGCCCCCCTGACGAGCATCACAAAAATCGACGCTCAAGTCAGAG
GTGGCGAAACCCGACAGGACTATAAAGATACCAGGCGTTTCCCCCTGGAAGCTCCCTCGTGCGCTCTCCT
GTTCCGACCCTGCCGCTTACCGGATACCTGTCCGCCTTTCTCCCTTCGGGAAGCGTGGCGCTTTCTCATA
GCTCACGCTGTAGGTATCTCAGTTCGGTGTAGGTCGTTCGCTCCAAGCTGGGCTGTGTGCACGAACCCCC
CGTTCAGCCCGACCGCTGCGCCTTATCCGGTAACTATCGTCTTGAGTCCAACCCGGTAAGACACGACTTA
TCGCCACTGGCAGCAGCCACTGGTAACAGGATTAGCAGAGCGAGGTATGTAGGCGGTGCTACAGAGTTCT
TGAAGTGGTGGCCTAACTACGGCTACACTAGAAGAACAGTATTTGGTATCTGCGCTCTGCTGAAGCCAGT
TACCTTCGGAAAAAGAGTTGGTAGCTCTTGATCCGGCAAACAAACCACCGCTGGTAGCGGTGGTTTTTTT
GTTTGCAAGCAGCAGATTACGCGCAGAAAAAAAGGATCTCAAGAAGATCCTTTGATCTTTTCTACGGGGT
CTGACGCTCAGTGGAACGAAAACTCACGTTAAGGGATTTTGGTCATGAGATTATCAAAAAGGATCTTCAC
CTAGATCCTTTTAAATTAAAAATGAAGTTTTAAATCAATCTAAAGTATATATGAGTAAACTTGGTCTGAC
AGTTACCAATGCTTAATCAGTGAGGCACCTATCTCAGCGATCTGTCTATTTCGTTCATCCATAGTTGCAT
TTAAATTTCCGAACTCTCCAAGGCCCTCGTCGGAAAATCTTCAAACCTTTCGTCCGATCCATCTTGCAGG
CTACCTCTCGAACGAACTATCGCAAGTCTCTTGGCCGGCCTTGCGCCTTGGCTATTGCTTGGCAGCGCCT
ATCGCCAGGTATTACTCCAATCCCGAATATCCGAGATCGGGATCACCCGAGAGAAGTTCAACCTACATCC
TCAATCCCGATCTATCCGAGATCCGAGGAATATCGAAATCGGGGCGCGCCTGGCCTCCGCGCCGGGTTTT
GGCGCCTCCCGCGGGCGCCCCCCTCGTCACGGCGAGCGCTGCCACGTCAGACGAAGGGCGCAGGAGCGTC
CTGATCCTTCCGCCCGGACGCTCAGGACAGCGGCCCGCTGCTCATAAGACTCGGCCTTAGAACCCCAGTA
TCAGCAGAAGGACATTTTAGGACGGGACTTGGGTGACTCTAGGGCACTGGTTTTCTTTCCAGAGAGCGGA
ACAGGCGAGGAAAAGTAGTCCCTTCTCGGCGATTCTGCGGAGGGATCTCCGTGGGGCGGTGAACGCCGAT
GATTATATAAGGACGCGCCGGGTGTGGCACAGCTAGTTCCGTCGCAGCCGGGATTTGGGTCGCGGTTCTT
GTTTGTGGATCGCTGTGATCGTCACTTGGTGAGTAGCGGGCTGCTGGGCTGGCCGGGGCTTTCGTGGCCG
CCGGGCCGCTCGGTGGGACGGAAGCGTGTGGAGAGACCGCCAAGGGCTGTAGTCTGGGTCCGCGAGCAAG
GTTGCCCTGAACTGGGGGTTGGGGGGAGCGCAGCAAAATGGCGGCTGTTCCCGAGTCTTGAATGGAAGAC
GCTTGTGAGGCGGGCTGTGAGGTCGTTGAAACAAGGTGGGGGGCATGGTGGGCGGCAAGAACCCAAGGTC
TTGAGCCCTTCGCTAATGCGGGAAAGCTCTTATTCGGGTGAGATGGGCTGGGCACCATCTGGGGACCCTG
ACGTGAAGTTTGTCACTGACTGGAGAACTCGGTTTGTCGTCTGTTGCGGGGGCGGCAGTTATGGCGGTGC
CGTTGGGCAGTGCACCCGTACCTTTGGGAGCGCGCGCCCTCGTCGTGTCGTGACGTCACCCGTTCTGTTG
GCTTATAATGCAGGGTGGGGCCACCTGCCGGTAGGTGTGCGGTAGGCTTTTCTCCGTCGCAGGACGCAGG
GTTCGGGCCTAGGGTAGGCTCTCCTGAATCGACAGGCGCCGGACCTCTGGTGAGGGGAGGGATAAGTGAG
GCGTCAGTTTCTTTGGTCGGTTTTATGTACCTATCTTCTTAAGTAGCTGAAGCTCCGGTTTTGAACTATG
CGCTCGGGGTTGGCGAGTGTGTTTTGTGAAGTTTTTTAGGCACCTTTTGAAATGTAATCATTTGGGTCAA
TATGTAATTTTCAGTGTTAGACTTGTAAATTGTCCGCTAAATTCTGGCCGTTTTTGGCTTTTTTGTTAGA
CAACATGACCGAGTACAAGCCCACGGTGCGCCTCGCCACCCGCGACGACGTCCCCAGGGCCGTACGCACC
CTCGCCGCCGCGTTCGCCGACTACCCCGCCACGCGCCACACCGTCGATCCGGACCGCCACATCGAGCGGG
TCACCGAGCTGCAAGAACTCTTCCTCACGCGCGTCGGGCTCGACATCGGCAAGGTGTGGGTCGCGGACGA
CGGCGCCGCGGTGGCGGTCTGGACCACGCCGGAGAGCGTCGAAGCGGGGGCGGTGTTCGCCGAGATCGGC
CCGCGCATGGCCGAGTTGAGCGGTTCCCGGCTGGCCGCGCAGCAACAGATGGAGGGCCTCCTGGCGCCGC
ACCGGCCCAAGGAGCCCGCGTGGTTCCTGGCCACCGTCGGCGTCTCGCCCGACCACCAGGGCAAGGGTCT
GGGCAGCGCCGTCGTGCTCCCCGGAGTGGAGGCCGCCGAGCGCGCCGGGGTGCCCGCCTTCCTGGAGACC
TCCGCGCCCCGCAACCTCCCCTTCTACGAGCGGCTCGGCTTCACCGTCACCGCCGACGTCGAGGTGCCCG
AAGGACCGCGCACCTGGTGCATGACCCGCAAGCCCGGTGCCTAGGCTAGTATGTAAGCCTAGTCTTAGAT
AATAAAATCGCTATCCATCGAAGATGGATGTGTGTTGGTTTTTTGTGTGTGTAACGCTAGGCGCGCCTGG
TGTACCGAGAACGATCCTCTCAGTGCGAGTCTCGACGATCCATATCGTTGCTTGGCAGTCAGCCAGTCGG
AATCCAGCTTGGGACCCAGGAAGTCCAATCGTCAGATATTGTACTCAAGCCTGGTCACGGCAGCGTACCG
ATCTGTTTAAACCTAGATATTGATAGTCTGATCGGTCAACGTATAATCGAGTCCTAGCTTTTGCAAACAT
CTATCAAGAGACAGGATCAGCAGGAGGCTTTCGCATGAGTATTCAACATTTCCGTGTCGCCCTTATTCCC
TTTTTTGCGGCATTTTGCCTTCCTGTTTTTGCTCACCCAGAAACGCTGGTGAAAGTAAAAGATGCTGAAG
ATCAGTTGGGTGCGCGAGTGGGTTACATCGAACTGGATCTCAACAGCGGTAAGATCCTTGAGAGTTTTCG
CCCCGAAGAACGCTTTCCAATGATGAGCACTTTTAAAGTTCTGCTATGTGGCGCGGTATTATCCCGTATT
GACGCCGGGCAAGAGCAACTCGGTCGCCGCATACACTATTCTCAGAATGACTTGGTTGAGTATTCACCAG
TCACAGAAAAGCATCTTACGGATGGCATGACAGTAAGAGAATTATGCAGTGCTGCCATAACCATGAGTGA
TAACACTGCGGCCAACTTACTTCTGACAACGATTGGAGGACCGAAGGAGCTAACCGCTTTTTTGCACAAC
ATGGGGGATCATGTAACTCGCCTTGATCGTTGGGAACCGGAGCTGAATGAAGCCATACCAAACGACGAGC
GTGACACCACGATGCCTGTAGCAATGGCAACAACCTTGCGTAAACTATTAACTGGCGAACTACTTACTCT
AGCTTCCCGGCAACAGTTGATAGACTGGATGGAGGCGGATAAAGTTGCAGGACCACTTCTGCGCTCGGCC
CTTCCGGCTGGCTGGTTTATTGCTGATAAATCTGGAGCCGGTGAGCGTGGGTCTCGCGGTATCATTGCAG
CACTGGGGCCAGATGGTAAGCCCTCCCGTATCGTAGTTATCTACACGACGGGGAGTCAGGCAACTATGGA
TGAACGAAATAGACAGATCGCTGAGATAGGTGCCTCACTGATTAAGCATTGGTAACCGATTCTAGGTGCA
TTGGCGCAGAAAAAAATGCCTGATGCGACGCTGCGCGTCTTATACTCCCACATATGCCAGATTCAGCAAC
GGATACGGCTTCCCCAACTTGCCCACTTCCATACGTGTCCTCCTTACCAGAAATTTATCCTTAAGATCGT
TTAAACTCGACTCTGGCTCTATCGAATCTCCGTCGTTTCGAGCTTACGCGAACAGCCGTGGCGCTCATTT
GCTCGTCGGGCATCGAATCTCGTCAGCTATCGTCAGCTTACCTTTTTGGCAGCGATCGCGGCTCCCGACA
TCTTGGACCATTAGCTCCACAGGTATCTTCTTCCCTCTAGTGGTCATAACAGCAGCTTCAGCTACCTCTC
AATTCAAAAAACCCCTCAAGACCCGTTTAGAGGCCCCAAGGGGTTATGCTATCAATCGTTGCGTTACACA
CACAAAAAACCAACACACATCCATCTTCGATGGATAGCGATTTTATTATCTAACTGCTGATCGAGTGTAG
CCAGATCTAGTAATCAATTACGGGGTCATTAGTTCATAGCCCATATATGGAGTTCCGCGTTACATAACTT
ACGGTAAATGGCCCGCCTGGCTGACCGCCCAACGACCCCCGCCCATTGACGTCAATAATGACGTATGTTC
CCATAGTAACGCCAATAGGGACTTTCCATTGACGTCAATGGGTGGAGTATTTACGGTAAACTGCCCACTT
GGCAGTACATCAAGTGTATCATATGCCAAGTACGCCCCCTATTGACGTCAATGACGGTAAATGGCCCGCC
TGGCATTATGCCCAGTACATGACCTTATGGGACTTTCCTACTTGGCAGTACATCTACGTATTAGTCATCG
CTATTACCATGCTGATGCGGTTTTGGCAGTACATCAATGGGCGTGGATAGCGGTTTGACTCACGGGGATT
TCCAAGTCTCCACCCCATTGACGTCAATGGGAGTTTGTTTTGGCACCAAAATCAACGGGACTTTCCAAAA
TGTCGTAACAACTCCGCCCCATTGACGCAAATGGGCGGTAGGCGTGTACGGTGGGAGGTCTATATAAGCA
GAGCTGGTTTAGTGAACCGTCAGATCAGATCTTTGTCGATCCTACCATCCACTCGACACACCCGCCAGCG
GCCGC
Features (pLannotate 1.2.2; 21 found; start..end, strand, type, name):
      8..1087    +  CDS            rep (fragment): R1AB_SARS2 - Experimental evidence at protein level: Swiss-Prot protein existence level 1. [2'-O-methyltransferase]: Methyltransferase that mediates mRNA cap 2'-O-ribose methylation to the 5'-cap structure of viral mRNAs. N7-methyl guanosine cap is a prerequisite for binding of nsp16. Therefore plays an essential role in viral mRNAs cap methylation which is essential to evade immune system. From Severe acute respiratory syndrome coronavirus 2 (2019-nCoV) (SARS-CoV-2).
   1100..1177    +  CDS            MYLK2 (fragment): MYLK2_HUMAN - Experimental evidence at protein level: Swiss-Prot protein existence level 1. Implicated in the level of global muscle contraction and cardiac function. Phosphorylates a specific serine in the N-terminus of a myosin light chain. From Homo sapiens (Human).
   1259..1609    +  CDS            spa (fragment): SPA_STAAU - Experimental evidence at protein level: Swiss-Prot protein existence level 1. Plays a role in the inhibition of the host innate and adaptive immune responses. Possesses five immunoglobulin-binding domains that capture both the fragment crystallizable region (Fc region) and the Fab region (part of Ig that identifies antigen) of immunoglobulins (By similarity). In turn, Staphylococcus aureus is protected from phagocytic killing via inhibition of Ig Fc region. In addition, the host elicited B-cell response is prevented due to a decrease of antibody-secreting cell proliferation that en
   1674..1795    -  polyA_signal   SV40 poly(A) signal: SV40 polyadenylation signal
   1818..1887    -  CDS            large T antigen (fragment): large T antigen from SV40 (simian virus 40)
   1910..1956    +  terminator     T7 terminator: transcription terminator for bacteriophage T7 RNA polymerase
   1986..2122    +  terminator     rrnG terminator: transcription terminator from the E. coli ribosomal RNA rrnG operon (Albrechtsen et al., 1991)
   2167..2238    +  misc_feature   3' β-globin insulator: insulator downstream of the human β-globin locus (Farrell et al., 2002)
   2464..3052    -  rep_origin     ori: high-copy-number ColE1/pMB1/pBR322/pUC origin of replication
   3224..3288    -  CDS            bla(M) (fragment): β-lactamase lacking the signal sequence; bla(M); allows cytosolic expression of β-lactamase
   3552..4761    +  promoter       UbC promoter: human ubiquitin C promoter
   4765..5362    +  CDS            PuroR (fragment): puromycin N-acetyltransferase; pac from Streptomyces; confers resistance to puromycin
   5391..5439    +  polyA_signal   poly(A) signal: synthetic polyadenylation signal
   5705..6565    +  CDS            AmpR: β-lactamase; bla; confers resistance to ampicillin, carbenicillin, and related antibiotics
   6578..6714    +  terminator     rrnG terminator: transcription terminator from the E. coli ribosomal RNA rrnG operon (Albrechtsen et al., 1991)
   6859..6930    +  misc_feature   5' β-globin insulator: insulator upstream of the human β-globin locus (Farrell et al., 2002)
   6935..6981    -  terminator     T7 terminator: transcription terminator for bacteriophage T7 RNA polymerase
   6999..7047    -  polyA_signal   poly(A) signal: synthetic polyadenylation signal
   7128..7431    +  enhancer       CMV enhancer: human cytomegalovirus immediate early enhancer
   7504..7521    -  promoter       CMV promoter (fragment): human cytomegalovirus (CMV) immediate early promoter
   7584..7635    +  promoter       CMVd2 promoter: truncated human cytomegalovirus (CMV) immediate early promoter that yields moderately reduced expression relative to the full-length promoter
