[The description below was written by a language model from this plasmid's Addgene catalogue record and pLannotate feature annotations shown in this document.]
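Description:
pGBW-m4134339 is a mammalian expression plasmid built on the pTwist_CMV_Puro_6 backbone for producing the SARS-CoV-2 endoRNAse, a wild-type mature product of the ORF1ab replicase polyprotein. It is propagated in E. coli as a high-copy plasmid through a ColE1/pUC-type origin with ampicillin selection (AmpR). Transfected mammalian cells can be selected with puromycin, because a separate cassette expresses puromycin N-acetyltransferase from the human ubiquitin C promoter and ends in a synthetic polyadenylation signal.

The roughly 1 kb viral coding sequence lies downstream of the CMV enhancer and promoter elements and is followed by an SV40 poly(A) signal. The automated annotation matches this open reading frame to the SARS-CoV-2 replicase polyprotein, but the functional text attached to that hit describes the 2'-O-methyltransferase. That text comes from the generic polyprotein entry and does not contradict the catalogue identification of the insert as the endoRNAse.

The backbone supplies a C-terminal, TEV-cleavable TAP tag. The feature table fits this, showing a myosin light chain kinase fragment, which is typical of a calmodulin-binding peptide, followed by Staphylococcus aureus protein A immunoglobulin-binding domains. This arrangement allows two-step tandem affinity purification, with protease release from the IgG-binding module. The TEV site itself is not separately annotated.

β-globin insulator elements and bacterial terminators (rrnG, T7) flank the expression units, presumably to limit transcriptional read-through and interference between cassettes. The record supports use for expressing the tagged viral protein in mammalian cells, for example for purification or interaction studies, but no specific application is stated.
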