Addgene plasmid #152914: pGBW-m4134339
Purpose: Mammalian expression plasmid for SARS-CoV-2 endoRNAse
Depositing lab: Ginkgo Bioworks & Benjie Chen. Depositing organization: Ginkgo Bioworks.
Backbone
  Vector backbone: pTwist_CMV_Puro_6
  Backbone size w/o insert (bp): 6080
  Vector type: Mammalian Expression
  Selectable markers: Puromycin
Growth in bacteria
  Bacterial resistance: Ampicillin, 100 μg/mL
  Growth temperature: 37°C
  Growth strain: DH5alpha
  Copy number: High Copy
Gene/Insert
  Gene/Insert name: SARS-CoV-2 endoRNAse
  Species: Severe acute respiratory syndrome coronavirus 2
  Insert size (bp): 1037
  Mutation: wt
  Entrez Gene: ORF1ab (a.k.a. GU280_gp01)
  Promoter: CMV
  Tag / fusion protein: Cleavable TEV;TapTag (C terminal on backbone)
  Cloning method: Unknown
Resource information
  A portion of this plasmid was derived from a plasmid made by: GinkgoBioworks
Depositor comments: NCBI reference sequence: YP_009725310.1
How to cite: pGBW-m4134339 was a gift from Ginkgo Bioworks & Benjie Chen (Addgene plasmid # 152914 ; http://n2t.net/addgene:152914 ; RRID:Addgene_152914)
